Addgene plasmid #185840: pILGFP4D42
Purpose: Testing the TEF1 promoter inserted with 4 Z268 elements using a green fluorescence protein as the reporter
Depositing lab: Claudia Vickers. Depositing organization: University of Queensland. Publication: Engineering eukaryote-like regulatory circuits to expand artificial control mechanisms for metabolic engineering in Saccharomyces cerevisiae. Peng B, Bandari NC, Lu Z, Howard CB, Scott C, Trau M, Dumsday G, Vickers CE. Commun Biol. 2022 Feb 16;5(1):135. doi: 10.1038/s42003-022-03070-z. PubMed 35173283.
Backbone
  Vector backbone: pUC19
  Vector type: Yeast Expression
Growth in bacteria
  Bacterial resistance: Ampicillin, 100 μg/mL
  Growth temperature: 37°C
  Growth strain: DH5alpha
  Copy number: High Copy
Gene/Insert
  Gene/Insert name: PURA3>KlURA3>TAgTEF1-PTEF1+[Z268]>yEGFP>TPGK1-TURA3
  Species: Synthetic
  Mutation: None
  Cloning method: Gibson Cloning
Terms and licenses: Academic/Nonprofit Terms; Industry Terms: Not Available to Industry
How to cite: pILGFP4D42 was a gift from Claudia Vickers (Addgene plasmid # 185840 ; http://n2t.net/addgene:185840 ; RRID:Addgene_185840)
