[The description below was written by a language model from this plasmid's Addgene catalogue record and pLannotate feature annotations shown in this document.]
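Description:
pILGFP4D42 is a yeast expression/reporter plasmid built on a pUC19 backbone by Gibson assembly. In E. coli it is propagated at high copy from the ColE1/pUC origin and selected through the AmpR β-lactamase gene; remnants of the pUC lac region (lac promoter, operator, CAP site, lacZα fragment) are also detected. No yeast replication origin (2μ or CEN/ARS) appears in the feature table. Instead, the synthetic insert is bracketed by a URA3 promoter fragment at one end and a short URA3 3′ fragment (annotated as coding sequence, named as the URA3 terminator in the insert description) at the other. This layout suggests integration at the URA3 locus by homologous recombination, although the record does not explicitly say so.

The insert carries two units. The first is a uracil auxotrophic marker, named in the catalogue as Kluyveromyces lactis URA3 (the automated annotation matches it to the S. cerevisiae homologue), driven by the URA3 promoter and followed by the Ashbya gossypii TEF1 terminator. A single loxP site lies downstream of it. The second is the test cassette: a TEF1 promoter modified by insertion of four Z268 elements, driving yeast-enhanced GFP (annotated as GFPmut3, from which yEGFP derives) and terminated by the PGK1 terminator. The TEF1 promoter is annotated as two fragments spanning the numbering origin of the circular sequence. The Z268 elements themselves are not annotated, and the record does not state which factor binds them.

The stated purpose is to test this engineered TEF1 promoter using green fluorescence as the readout, as part of work on artificial eukaryote-like regulatory circuits for metabolic engineering in Saccharomyces cerevisiae.
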