Features (pLannotate 1.2.2; 18 found; start..end, strand, type, name):
    103..278     +  promoter       TEF1 promoter (fragment): S. cerevisiae TEF1; promoter for EF-1α
    301..1014    +  CDS            GFPmut3: GFPmut3 is a basic (constitutively fluorescent) green fluorescent protein published in 1996, derived from Aequorea victoria. It is reported to be a very rapidly-maturing weak dimer.
   1024..1294    +  terminator     PGK1 terminator: S. cerevisae PGK1; transcription terminator for 3-phosphoglycerate kinase gene
   1330..1429    +  CDS            URA3 (fragment): orotidine-5'-phosphate decarboxylase, required for uracil biosynthesis; S. cerevisiae URA3; yeast auxotrophic marker, counterselectable with 5-fluoroorotic acid (5-FOA)
   1583..1599    -  protein_bind   lac operator: The lac repressor binds to the lac operator to inhibit transcription in E. coli. This inhibition can be relieved by adding lactose or isopropyl-β-D-thiogalactopyranoside (IPTG). lac repressor encoded by lacI
   1607..1637    -  promoter       lac promoter: promoter for the E. coli lac operon
   1652..1673    -  protein_bind   CAP binding site: CAP binding activates transcription in the presence of cAMP. E. coli catabolite activator protein
   1686..1778    -  CDS            lacI (fragment): lac repressor; lacI; The lac repressor binds to the lac operator to inhibit transcription in E. coli. This inhibition can be relieved by adding lactose or isopropyl-β-D-thiogalactopyranoside (IPTG).
   1961..2549    -  rep_origin     ori: high-copy-number ColE1/pMB1/pBR322/pUC origin of replication
   2720..3580    -  CDS            AmpR: β-lactamase; bla; confers resistance to ampicillin, carbenicillin, and related antibiotics
   3581..3685    -  promoter       AmpR promoter: bla
   3780..3815    +  CDS            rop (fragment): Rop protein, which maintains plasmids at low copy number; rop
   3917..4016    +  misc_feature   bom (fragment): basis of mobility region from pBR322
   4022..4179    -  CDS            lacZα (fragment): LacZα fragment of β-galactosidase; lacZ fragment
   4186..4349    +  promoter       URA3 promoter (fragment): S. cerevisiae URA3
   4352..5137    +  CDS            URA3: PYRF_YEAST - Experimental evidence at protein level: Swiss-Prot protein existence level 1. From Saccharomyces cerevisiae (strain ATCC 204508 / S288c) (Baker's yeast).
   5289..5322    +  protein_bind   loxP: Cre-mediated recombination occurs in the 8-bp core sequence (GCATACAT). Cre recombinase
   5542..5780    +  promoter       TEF1 promoter (fragment): S. cerevisiae TEF1; promoter for EF-1α
>Addgene plasmid #185840 | pILGFP4D42 | addgene full sequence | sequence record 369622 | Addgene NGS Result
CTACCTGAATCTAAGATTGGGCCCGCGTGGGCGAATTGGTGCGTGGGCGTAAGCGGGGGCGGGCGTGGGC
GTAGCGTGGGCGGCCGGCAATCCTCGAGCAGATTCTTTTTCTTGAAAATTTTTTTTTTTGATTTTTTTCT
CTTTCGATGACCTCCCATTGATATTTAAGTTAATAAACGGTCTTCAATTTCTCAAGTTTCAGTTTCATTT
TTCTTGTTCTATTACAACTTTTTTTACTTCTTGCTCATTAGAAAGAAAGCATAGCAATCTAATCTAAGTT
TTAATTACAAAGGATCCAAAATGTCTAAAGGTGAAGAATTATTCACTGGTGTTGTCCCAATTTTGGTTGA
ATTAGATGGTGATGTTAATGGTCACAAATTTTCTGTCTCCGGTGAAGGTGAAGGTGATGCTACTTACGGT
AAATTGACCTTAAAATTTATTTGTACTACTGGTAAATTGCCAGTTCCATGGCCAACCTTAGTCACTACTT
TCGGTTATGGTGTTCAATGTTTTGCGAGATACCCAGATCATATGAAACAACATGACTTTTTCAAGTCTGC
CATGCCAGAAGGTTATGTTCAAGAAAGAACTATTTTTTTCAAAGATGACGGTAACTACAAGACCAGAGCT
GAAGTCAAGTTTGAAGGTGATACCTTAGTTAATAGAATCGAATTAAAAGGTATTGATTTTAAAGAAGATG
GTAACATTTTAGGTCACAAATTGGAATACAACTATAACTCTCACAATGTTTACATCATGGCTGACAAACA
AAAGAATGGTATCAAAGTTAACTTCAAAATTAGACACAACATTGAAGATGGTTCTGTTCAATTAGCTGAC
CATTATCAACAAAATACTCCAATTGGTGATGGTCCAGTCTTGTTACCAGACAACCATTACTTATCCACTC
AATCTGCCTTATCCAAAGATCCAAACGAAAAGAGAGACCACATGGTCTTGTTAGAATTTGTTACTGCTGC
TGGTATTACCCATGGTATGGATGAATTGTACAAAAGATCTTAAATTGAATTGAATTGAAATCGATAGATC
AATTTTTTTCTTTTCTCTTTCCCCATCCTTTACGCTAAAATAATAGTTTATTTTATTTTTTGAATATTTT
TTATTTATATACGTATATATAGACTATTATTTATCTTTTAATGATTATTAAGATTTTTATTAAAAAAAAA
TTCGCTCCTCTTTTAATGCCTTTATGCAGTTTTTTTTTCCCATTCGATATTTCTATGTTCGGGTTCAGCG
TATTTTAAGTTTAATAACTCGAAAATTCTGCGTTCGTTAAAGCTTTCGAGAAGGATATTATTTACTAGTA
GGACTATTTGCAAAGGGAAGGGATGCTAAGGTAGAGGGTGAACGTTACAGAAAAGCAGGCTGGGAAGCAT
ATTTGAGAAGATGCGGCCAGCAAAACTAAAAAACTGTATTATAAGTAAATGCATGTATACTAAACTCACA
AATTAGAGCTTCAATTTAATTATATCAGTTATTACCCGGGAATCTCGGTCGTAATGATTTAAATGCATGC
AAGCTTGGCGTAATCATGGTCATAGCTGTTTCCTGTGTGAAATTGTTATCCGCTCACAATTCCACACAAC
ATACGAGCCGGAAGCATAAAGTGTAAAGCCTGGGGTGCCTAATGAGTGAGCTAACTCACATTAATTGCGT
TGCGCTCACTGCCCGCTTTCCAGTCGGGAAACCTGTCGTGCCAGCTGCATTAATGAATCGGCCAACGCGC
GGGGAGAGGCGGTTTGCGTATTGGGCGCTCTTCCGCTTCCTCGCTCACTGACTCGCTGCGCTCGGTCGTT
CGGCTGCGGCGAGCGGTATCAGCTCACTCAAAGGCGGTAATACGGTTATCCACAGAATCAGGGGATAACG
CAGGAAAGAACATGTGAGCAAAAGGCCAGCAAAAGGCCAGGAACCGTAAAAAGGCCGCGTTGCTGGCGTT
TTTCCATAGGCTCCGCCCCCCTGACGAGCATCACAAAAATCGACGCTCAAGTCAGAGGTGGCGAAACCCG
ACAGGACTATAAAGATACCAGGCGTTTCCCCCTGGAAGCTCCCTCGTGCGCTCTCCTGTTCCGACCCTGC
CGCTTACCGGATACCTGTCCGCCTTTCTCCCTTCGGGAAGCGTGGCGCTTTCTCATAGCTCACGCTGTAG
GTATCTCAGTTCGGTGTAGGTCGTTCGCTCCAAGCTGGGCTGTGTGCACGAACCCCCCGTTCAGCCCGAC
CGCTGCGCCTTATCCGGTAACTATCGTCTTGAGTCCAACCCGGTAAGACACGACTTATCGCCACTGGCAG
CAGCCACTGGTAACAGGATTAGCAGAGCGAGGTATGTAGGCGGTGCTACAGAGTTCTTGAAGTGGTGGCC
TAACTACGGCTACACTAGAAGAACAGTATTTGGTATCTGCGCTCTGCTGAAGCCAGTTACCTTCGGAAAA
AGAGTTGGTAGCTCTTGATCCGGCAAACAAACCACCGCTGGTAGCGGTGGTTTTTTTGTTTGCAAGCAGC
AGATTACGCGCAGAAAAAAAGGATCTCAAGAAGATCCTTTGATCTTTTCTACGGGGTCTGACGCTCAGTG
GAACGAAAACTCACGTTAAGGGATTTTGGTCATGAGATTATCAAAAAGGATCTTCACCTAGATCCTTTTA
AATTAAAAATGAAGTTTTAAATCAATCTAAAGTATATATGAGTAAACTTGGTCTGACAGTTACCAATGCT
TAATCAGTGAGGCACCTATCTCAGCGATCTGTCTATTTCGTTCATCCATAGTTGCCTGACTCCCCGTCGT
GTAGATAACTACGATACGGGAGGGCTTACCATCTGGCCCCAGTGCTGCAATGATACCGCGAGACCCACGC
TCACCGGCTCCAGATTTATCAGCAATAAACCAGCCAGCCGGAAGGGCCGAGCGCAGAAGTGGTCCTGCAA
CTTTATCCGCCTCCATCCAGTCTATTAATTGTTGCCGGGAAGCTAGAGTAAGTAGTTCGCCAGTTAATAG
TTTGCGCAACGTTGTTGCCATTGCTACAGGCATCGTGGTGTCACGCTCGTCGTTTGGTATGGCTTCATTC
AGCTCCGGTTCCCAACGATCAAGGCGAGTTACATGATCCCCCATGTTGTGCAAAAAAGCGGTTAGCTCCT
TCGGTCCTCCGATCGTTGTCAGAAGTAAGTTGGCCGCAGTGTTATCACTCATGGTTATGGCAGCACTGCA
TAATTCTCTTACTGTCATGCCATCCGTAAGATGCTTTTCTGTGACTGGTGAGTACTCAACCAAGTCATTC
TGAGAATAGTGTATGCGGCGACCGAGTTGCTCTTGCCCGGCGTCAATACGGGATAATACCGCGCCACATA
GCAGAACTTTAAAAGTGCTCATCATTGGAAAACGTTCTTCGGGGCGAAAACTCTCAAGGATCTTACCGCT
GTTGAGATCCAGTTCGATGTAACCCACTCGTGCACCCAACTGATCTTCAGCATCTTTTACTTTCACCAGC
GTTTCTGGGTGAGCAAAAACAGGAAGGCAAAATGCCGCAAAAAAGGGAATAAGGGCGACACGGAAATGTT
GAATACTCATACTCTTCCTTTTTCAATATTATTGAAGCATTTATCAGGGTTATTGTCTCATGAGCGGATA
CATATTTGAATGTATTTAGAAAAATAAACAAATAGGGGTTCCGCGCACATTTCCCCGAAAAGTGCCACCT
GACGTCTAAGAAACCATTATTATCATGACATTAACCTATAAAAATAGGCGTATCACGAGGCCCTTTCGTC
TCGCGCGTTTCGGTGATGACGGTGAAAACCTCTGACACATGCAGCTCCCGGAGACGGTCACAGCTTGTCT
GTAAGCGGATGCCGGGAGCAGACAAGCCCGTCAGGGCGCGTCAGCGGGTGTTGGCGGGTGTCGGGGCTGG
CTTAACTATGCGGCATCAGAGCAGATTGTACTGAGAGTGCACCATATGCGGTGTGAAATACCGCACAGAT
GCGTAAGGAGAAAATACCGCATCAGGCGCCATTCGCCATTCAGGCTGCGCAACTGTTGGGAAGGGCGATC
GGTGCGGGCCTCTTCGCTATTACGCCAGCTGGCGAAAGGGGGATGTGCTGCAAGGCGATTAAGTTGGGTA
ACGCCAGGGTTTTCCCAGTCACGACGTTGTAAAACGACGGCCAGTGAATTCATTTAAATTTTTTTGATTC
GGTAATCTCCGAACAGAAGGAAGAACGAAGGAAGGAGCACAGACTTAGATTGGTATATATACGCATATGT
AGTGTTGAAGAAACATGAAATTGCCCAGTATTCTTAACCCAACTGCACAGAACAAAAACCTGCAGGAAAC
GAAGATAAAACATGTCCACAAAATCATATACCAGTAGAGCTGAGACTCATGCAAGTCCGGTTGCATCGAA
ACTTTTACGTTTAATGGATGAAAAGAAGACCAATTTGTGTGCTTCTCTTGACGTTCGTTCGACTGATGAG
CTATTGAAACTTGTTGAAACGTTGGGTCCATACATTTGCCTTTTGAAAACACACGTTGATATCTTGGATG
ATTTCAGTTATGAGGGTACTGTCGTTCCATTGAAAGCATTGGCAGAGAAATACAAGTTCTTGATATTTGA
GGACAGAAAATTCGCCGATATCGGTAACACAGTCAAATTACAATATACATCGGGCGTTTACCGTATCGCA
GAATGGTCTGATATCACCAACGCCCACGGGGTTACTGGTGCTGGTATTGTTGCTGGCTTGAAACAAGGTG
CGCAAGAGGTCACCAAAGAACCAAGGGGATTATTGATGCTTGCTGAATTGTCTTCCAAGGGTTCTCTAGC
ACACGGTGAATATACTAAGGGTACCGTTGATATTGCAAAGAGTGATAAAGATTTCGTTATTGGGTTCATT
GCTCAGAACGATATGGGAGGAAGAGAAGAAGGGTTTGATTGGCTAATCATGACCCCAGGTGTAGGTTTAG
ACGACAAAGGCGATGCATTGGGTCAGCAGTACAGAACCGTCGACGAAGTTGTAAGTGGTGGATCAGATAT
CATCATTGTTGGCAGAGGACTTTTCGCCAAGGGTAGAGATCCTAAGGTTGAAGGTGAAAGATACAGAAAT
GCTGGATGGGAAGCGTACCAAAAGAGAATCAGCGCTCCCCATTAATTATACAGGAAACTTAATAGAACAA
ATCACATATTTAATCTAATAGCCACCTGCATTGGCACGGTGCAACACTACTTCAACTTCATCTTACAAAA
AGATCACGTGATCTGTTGTATTGGGATCTCTAGACCTAATAACTTCGTATAGCATACATTATACGAAGTT
ATATTAAGGGTTGCTCGAGAAAGAGCTCCAGAAAGCGACCACCCAACTTTGGCTGATAATAGCGTATAAA
CAATGCATACTTTGTACGTTCAAAATACAATGCAGTAGATATATTTATGCATATTACATATAATACATAT
CACATAGGAAGCAACAGGCGCGTTGGACTTTTAATTTTCGAGGACCGCGAATCCTTACATCACACCCAAT
CCCCCACAAGTGATCCCCCACACACCATAGCTTCAAAATGTTTCTACTCCTTTTTTACTCTTCCAGATTT
TCTCGGACTCCGCGCATCGCCGTACCACTTCAAAACACCCAAGCACAGCATACTAAATTTCCCCTCTTTC
TTCCTCTAGGGTGTCGTTAATTACCCGTACTAAAGGTTTGGAAAAGAAAAAAGAGACCGCCTCGTTTCTT
TTTCTTCGTCGAAAAAGGCAATAAAAATTTTTATCACGTT
